>Addgene plasmid #12830 | DCT.VV.Orf142 | addgene partial sequence | sequence record 19219 | T7 5'-TAATACGACTCACTATAGGG-3'
CCAGTACCCTTCACCGAATTCCAGCTGACCACCATGGATCTGTCACGAATTAATACTTGGAAGTCTAAGC
AGCTGAAAAGCTTTCTCTCTAGCAAAGATGCATTTAAGGCGGATGTCCATGGACATAGTGCCTTGTATTA
TGCAATAGCTGATAATAACGTGCGTCTAGTATGTACGTTGTTGAACGCTGGAGCATTGAAAAATCTTCTA
GAGAATGAATTTCCATTACATCAGGCAGCCACATTGGAAGATACCAAAATAGTAAAGATTTTGCTATTCA
GTGGACTGGATGATTCACAATTTGATGACAAGGGAAACACCGCATTGTATTATGCGGTTGATAGTGGTAA
CATGCAAACGGTAAAACTGTTTGTTAAGAAAAATTGGAGACTGATGTTCTATGGGAAAACTGGATGGAAA
ACTTCATTTTATCATGCCGTCATGCTTAATGATGTAAGTATTGTTTCCTACTTTCTTTCAGAGATACCAT
CTACTTTTGATCTGGCTATTCTCCTTAGTTGTATTCACATCACTATAAAAAATGGACACGTGGATATGAT
GATTCTCTTGCTCGACTATATGACGTCGACAAACACCAATAATTCCCTTCTCTTCATTCCGGACATTAAA
TTGGCTATAGATAATAAAGACATTGAGATGTTACAGGCTCTGTTCAAATACGACATTAATATCTATTCTG
CTAATCTGGAAAATGTACTATTGGATGATGCCGAAATAGCTAAAATGATTATAGAAAAGCATGTTGATTA
CAAGTCTGACTCCTATACAAA
