[The description below was written by a language model from this plasmid's Addgene catalogue record.]
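Description:
DCT.VV.Orf142 is a mammalian expression plasmid built on the commercial pcDNA 3.1D V5-His-TOPO backbone (about 5.5 kb without insert) and carrying an 855 bp open reading frame from vaccinia virus. The insert, designated VV.Orf142 within its library, is also recorded under the names "host range determinant" and VV_WR_032, and is flanked on both sides by BamHI sites that were retained. The plasmid is maintained at high copy in E. coli under ampicillin selection, and the backbone carries a neomycin resistance marker that allows G418 selection of transfected mammalian cells. No feature table accompanies the record. Vectors of this family generally drive the insert from the CMV immediate-early promoter, with an upstream T7 promoter (consistent with the listed T7 sequencing primer) and optional C-terminal V5 and polyhistidine tags. The record does not say whether the ORF is in frame with those tags.

The construct belongs to a library of individually cloned vaccinia ORFs assembled to identify poxvirus CD8+ T cell determinants, in support of the design and characterization of smallpox vaccines. In that setting, each plasmid supplies a single viral protein for expression in mammalian cells so that T cell recognition can be assigned to specific gene products. The plasmid was made for screening rather than as a sequence-verified reference clone. The depositors caution that it may differ from the current canonical GenBank sequence, and that the ORF numbering applies only to this library. The corresponding names in the Copenhagen and WR strains, along with sequencing notes, are given in a supplementary spreadsheet for the collection.
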