Addgene plasmid #12830: DCT.VV.Orf142
Purpose: This plasmid was designed for screening purposes and may contain discrepancies relative to the current canonical GenBank version of the gene.
Depositing lab: Jack Bennink & Jon Yewdell. Depositing organization: National Institute of Allergy and Infectious Diseases (NIAID). Publication: Identification of poxvirus CD8+ T cell determinants to enable rational design and characterization of smallpox vaccines. Tscharke DC, Karupiah G, Zhou J, Palmore T, Irvine KR, Haeryfar SM, Williams S, Sidney J, Sette A, Bennink JR, Yewdell JW. J Exp Med. 2005 January 3; 201(1): 95–104. 10.1084/jem.20041912 PubMed 15623576.
Backbone
  Vector backbone: pcDNA 3.1D V5-His-TOPO
  Backbone manufacturer: Invitrogen
  Backbone size w/o insert (bp): 5514
  Vector type: Mammalian Expression
  Selectable markers: Neomycin (select with G418)
Growth in bacteria
  Bacterial resistance: Ampicillin, 100 μg/mL
  Growth temperature: 37°C
  Growth strain: DH5alpha
  Copy number: High Copy
Gene/Insert
  Gene/Insert name: VV.Orf142 (alt names: host range determinant; VV_WR_032)
  Species: Vaccinia Virus
  Insert size (bp): 855
  GenBank ID: 9790941
  Cloning method: Restriction Enzyme; 5′ cloning site BamHI (not destroyed); 3′ cloning site BamHI (not destroyed)
  Sequencing primers: 5′ Universal T7
Terms and licenses: Academic/Nonprofit Terms; Industry Terms: Not Available to Industry
Depositor comments: Please see the Vaccinia kit page ( https://www.addgene.org/vvorf/ ) for more information. The kit page contains the supplemental VVOrfData spreadsheet, which includes important information about this plasmid. The plasmid and insert names provided here relate only to this library. The name of the ORF (if present) in VACV strain Copenhagen and the name of the ORF (if annotated) in VACV strain WR sequence can be found in VVOrfData spreadsheet. Please note that the amino acid sequence given for each ORF in the spreadsheet may contain some errors. Additionally, changes from the expected sequence may be present in these plasmids. Please see Addgene's quality control sequence and sequencing notes in the VVOrfData spreadsheet before ordering this plasmid.
How to cite: DCT.VV.Orf142 was a gift from Jack Bennink & Jon Yewdell (Addgene plasmid # 12830 ; http://n2t.net/addgene:12830 ; RRID:Addgene_12830)
